Addgene plasmid #157083: pD649-HAsp-SCN2B-COMP5AP-AviTag-9xHis
Purpose: Mammalian expression of cell-surface protein extracellular domain fused to COMP5AP-AviTag-9xHis. Protein is secreted from cells.
Depositing lab: Chris Garcia. Depositing organization: Stanford University. Publication: A Human IgSF Cell-Surface Interactome Reveals a Complex Network of Protein-Protein Interactions. Wojtowicz WM, Vielmetter J, Fernandes RA, Siepe DH, Eastman CL, Chisholm GB, Cox S, Klock H, Anderson PW, Rue SM, Miller JJ, Glaser SM, Bragstad ML, Vance J, Lam AW, Lesley SA, Zinn K, Garcia KC. Cell. 2020 Aug 20;182(4):1027-1043.e17. doi: 10.1016/j.cell.2020.07.025. PubMed 32822567.
Backbone
  Vector backbone: pD649
  Backbone size w/o insert (bp): 7153
  Vector type: Mammalian Expression
Growth in bacteria
  Bacterial resistance: Ampicillin, 100 μg/mL
  Growth temperature: 37°C
  Growth strain: DH5alpha
  Copy number: High Copy
Gene/Insert
  Gene/Insert name: SCN2B
  Species: H. sapiens (human)
  Insert size (bp): 390
  Entrez Gene: SCN2B (a.k.a. ATFB14)
  Promoter: CMV/SP6
  Tag / fusion protein: COMP5AP-AviTag-9xHis (C terminal on backbone)
  Cloning method: Restriction Enzyme; 5′ cloning site GCGGCCGC (not destroyed); 3′ cloning site GGCGCGCC (not destroyed)
  Sequencing primers: 5′ ATTTAGGTGACACTATAG; 3′ CGTCGCACTCCATCACGGTG
Resource information
  A portion of this plasmid was derived from a plasmid made by: synthesis by ThermoFisher
Terms and licenses: Academic/Nonprofit Terms; Industry Terms: Not Available to Industry
Depositor comments: Some plasmids in this collection may have an IS4-like element ISVsa5 family transposase upstream of the CMV promoter.
How to cite: pD649-HAsp-SCN2B-COMP5AP-AviTag-9xHis was a gift from Chris Garcia (Addgene plasmid # 157083 ; http://n2t.net/addgene:157083 ; RRID:Addgene_157083)
