[The description below was written by a language model from this plasmid's Addgene catalogue record and pLannotate feature annotations shown in this document.]
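Description:
pD649-HAsp-SCN2B-COMP5AP-AviTag-9xHis is a mammalian expression plasmid built on the pD649 backbone for producing a secreted, tagged form of the extracellular domain of human SCN2B, the β2 subunit of the voltage-gated sodium channel. It is propagated in E. coli as a high-copy plasmid through a ColE1/pUC-type origin and selected with ampicillin via a complete β-lactamase gene. The annotated sequence also carries an SV40 promoter/EM7 promoter unit driving a puromycin N-acetyltransferase coding sequence followed by an SV40 poly(A) signal, which could in principle allow puromycin selection in mammalian cells, although the record does not describe that use. Short kanamycin-resistance, lacZα, ble and f1 ori matches are only fragments and are probably backbone remnants.

The expression cassette uses the CMV enhancer and promoter, a fragment of CMV intron A, and an SP6 promoter just upstream of the coding region. The open reading frame begins with a signal peptide (named "HAsp" in the construct name; the annotation software matches a fragment of it to an immunoglobulin heavy-chain signal sequence), followed by the SCN2B ectodomain cloned between retained NotI and AscI sites. This is fused at its C terminus to the coiled-coil region of rat cartilage oligomeric matrix protein, which drives pentamerization, then human placental alkaline phosphatase as an enzymatic reporter, an AviTag for site-specific enzymatic biotinylation, and a polyhistidine tag (9xHis by name, annotated as 8xHis) for affinity purification, ending with a bGH poly(A) signal. The resulting multivalent, enzyme-labelled protein is secreted from transfected cells. According to the associated publication title, it belongs to a collection used to map interactions among human IgSF cell-surface proteins. The depositor notes that some plasmids in the collection may carry an IS4-like transposase insertion upstream of the CMV promoter; none is annotated here.
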