Features (pLannotate 1.2.2; 24 found; start..end, strand, type, name):
    119..143     -  CDS            KanR (fragment): aminoglycoside phosphotransferase; aph(3')-Ia; confers resistance to kanamycin
    254..842     +  rep_origin     ori: high-copy-number ColE1/pMB1/pBR322/pUC origin of replication
   1067..1084    +  terminator     rrnB T2 terminator (fragment): transcription terminator T2 from the E. coli rrnB gene
   1109..1128    -  CDS            lacZα (fragment): LacZα fragment of β-galactosidase; lacZ fragment
   1584..1600    +  protein_bind   lac operator: The lac repressor binds to the lac operator to inhibit transcription in E. coli. This inhibition can be relieved by adding lactose or isopropyl-β-D-thiogalactopyranoside (IPTG). lac repressor encoded by lacI
   1843..2146    +  enhancer       CMV enhancer: human cytomegalovirus immediate early enhancer
   2147..2350    +  promoter       CMV promoter: human cytomegalovirus (CMV) immediate early promoter
   2486..2529    +  intron         CMV intron (fragment): modified intron A from human cytomegalovirus
   2581..2599    +  promoter       SP6 promoter: promoter for bacteriophage SP6 RNA polymerase
   2603..2640    +  CDS            IgH signal sequence (fragment): signal sequence from the mouse immunoglobulin heavy chain variable region
   2698..3138    +  CDS            SCN2B (fragment): SCN2B_HUMAN - Experimental evidence at protein level: Swiss-Prot protein existence level 1. Crucial in the assembly, expression, and functional modulation of the heterotrimeric complex of the sodium channel. The subunit beta-2 causes an increase in the plasma membrane surface area and in its folding into microvilli. Interacts with TNR may play a crucial role in clustering and regulation of activity of sodium channels at nodes of Ranvier (By similarity). From Homo sapiens (Human).
   3235..3414    +  CDS            Comp (fragment): COMP_RAT - Experimental evidence at protein level: Swiss-Prot protein existence level 1. May play a role in the structural integrity of cartilage via its interaction with other extracellular matrix proteins such as the collagens and fibronectin. Can mediate the interaction of chondrocytes with the cartilage extracellular matrix through interaction with cell surface integrin receptors. Could play a role in the pathogenesis of osteoarthritis. Potent suppressor of apoptosis in both primary chondrocytes and transformed cells. Suppresses apoptosis by blocking the activation of caspase-3 and by indu
   3402..4854    +  CDS            SEAP (fragment): secreted alkaline phosphatase from human placenta The natural enzyme has a C-terminal transmembrane sequence that is replaced by a GPI anchor.
   4879..4920    +  CDS            AviTag™ (fragment): peptide tag that allows for enzymatic biotinylation
   4924..4947    +  CDS            8xHis: 8xHis affinity tag
   5093..5204    +  polyA_signal   bGH poly(A) signal: bovine growth hormone polyadenylation signal
   5205..5313    +  rep_origin     f1 ori (fragment): f1 bacteriophage origin of replication; arrow indicates direction of (+) strand synthesis
   5327..5656    +  promoter       SV40 promoter: SV40 enhancer and early promoter
   5704..5751    +  promoter       EM7 promoter: synthetic bacterial promoter&nbsp
   5770..6369    +  CDS            PuroR (fragment): puromycin N-acetyltransferase; pac from Streptomyces; confers resistance to puromycin
   6379..6504    +  CDS            ble (fragment): BLE_KLEPN - Experimental evidence at protein level: Swiss-Prot protein existence level 1. Binding protein with a strong affinity to the bleomycin family of antibiotics. Binds to CL990; an antimitotic-antibiotic compound. From Klebsiella pneumoniae.
   6499..6620    +  polyA_signal   SV40 poly(A) signal: SV40 polyadenylation signal
   6673..7533    -  CDS            AmpR: β-lactamase; bla; confers resistance to ampicillin, carbenicillin, and related antibiotics
   7536..89      -  promoter       AmpR promoter (fragment) (across the origin): bla
>Addgene plasmid #157083 | pD649-HAsp-SCN2B-COMP5AP-AviTag-9xHis | depositor full sequence | sequence record 303275 | Full Sequence
TTTCAATATTATTGAAGCATTTATCAGGGTTATTGTCTCATGAGCGGATACATATTTGAATGTATTTAGA
AAAATAAACAAATAGGGGTCAGTGTTACAACCAATTAACCAATTCTGAACATTATCGCGAGCCCATTTAT
ACCTGAATATGGCTCATAACACCCCTTGCTCATGACCAAAATCCCTTAACGTGAGTTACGCGCGCGTCGT
TCCACTGAGCGTCAGACCCCGTAGAAAAGATCAAAGGATCTTCTTGAGATCCTTTTTTTCTGCGCGTAAT
CTGCTGCTTGCAAACAAAAAAACCACCGCTACCAGCGGTGGTTTGTTTGCCGGATCAAGAGCTACCAACT
CTTTTTCCGAAGGTAACTGGCTTCAGCAGAGCGCAGATACCAAATACTGTTCTTCTAGTGTAGCCGTAGT
TAGCCCACCACTTCAAGAACTCTGTAGCACCGCCTACATACCTCGCTCTGCTAATCCTGTTACCAGTGGC
TGCTGCCAGTGGCGATAAGTCGTGTCTTACCGGGTTGGACTCAAGACGATAGTTACCGGATAAGGCGCAG
CGGTCGGGCTGAACGGGGGGTTCGTGCACACAGCCCAGCTTGGAGCGAACGACCTACACCGAACTGAGAT
ACCTACAGCGTGAGCTATGAGAAAGCGCCACGCTTCCCGAAGGGAGAAAGGCGGACAGGTATCCGGTAAG
CGGCAGGGTCGGAACAGGAGAGCGCACGAGGGAGCTTCCAGGGGGAAACGCCTGGTATCTTTATAGTCCT
GTCGGGTTTCGCCACCTCTGACTTGAGCGTCGATTTTTGTGATGCTCGTCAGGGGGGCGGAGCCTATGGA
AAAACGCCAGCAACGCGGCCTTTTTACGGTTCCTGGCCTTTTGCTGGCCTTTTGCTCACATGTTCTTTCC
TGCGTTATCCCCTGATTCTGTGGATAACCGTATTACCGCCTTTGAGTGAGCTGATACCGCTCGCCGCAGC
CGAACGACCGAGCGCAGCGAGTCAGTGAGCGAGGAAGCGGAAGGCGAGAGTAGGGAACTGCCAGGCATCA
AACTAAGCAGAAGGCCCCTGACGGATGGCCTTTTTGCGTTTCTACAAACTCTTTCTGTGTTGTAAAACGA
CGGCCAGTCTTAAGCTCGGGCCCCCTGGGCGGTTCTGATAACGAGTAATCGTTAATCCGCAAATAACGTA
AAAACCCGCTTCGGCGGGTTTTTTTATGGGGGGAGTTTAGGGAAAGAGCATTTGTCAGAATATTTAAGGG
CGCCTGTCACTTTGCTTGATATATGAGAATTATTTAACCTTATAAATGAGAAAAAAGCAACGCACTTTAA
ATAAGATACGTTGCTTTTTCGATTGATGAACACCTATAATTAAACTATTCATCTATTATTTATGATTTTT
TGTATATACAATATTTCTAGTTTGTTAAAGAGAATTAAGAAAATAAATCTCGAAAATAATAAAGGGAAAA
TCAGTTTTTGATATCAAAATTATACATGTCAACGATAATACAAAATATAATACAAACTATAAGATGTTAT
CAGTATTTATTATCATTTAGAATAAATTTTGTGTCGCCCTTAATTGTGAGCGGATAACAATTACGAGCTT
CATGCACAGTGGCGTTGACTCAATATTGGCCATTAGCCATATTATTCATTGGTTATATAGCATAAATCAA
TATTGGCTATTGGCCATTGCATACGTTGTATCTATATCATAATATGTACATTTATATTGGCTCATGTCCA
ATATGACCGCCATGTTGGCATTGATTATTGACTAGTTATTAATAGTAATCAATTACGGGGTCATTAGTTC
ATAGCCCATATATGGAGTTCCGCGTTACATAACTTACGGTAAATGGCCCGCCTGGCTGACCGCCCAACGA
CCCCCGCCCATTGACGTCAATAATGACGTATGTTCCCATAGTAACGCCAATAGGGACTTTCCATTGACGT
CAATGGGTGGAGTATTTACGGTAAACTGCCCACTTGGCAGTACATCAAGTGTATCATATGCCAAGTACGC
CCCCTATTGACGTCAATGACGGTAAATGGCCCGCCTGGCATTATGCCCAGTACATGACCTTATGGGACTT
TCCTACTTGGCAGTACATCTACGTATTAGTCATCGCTATTACCATGGTGATGCGGTTTTGGCAGTACATC
AATGGGCGTGGATAGCGGTTTGACTCACGGGGATTTCCAAGTCTCCACCCCATTGACGTCAATGGGAGTT
TGTTTTGGCACCAAAATCAACGGGACTTTCCAAAATGTCGTAACAACTCCGCCCCATTGACGCAAATGGG
CGGTAGGCGTGTACGGTGGGAGGTCTATATAAGCAGAGCTCGTTTAGTGAACCGTCAGATCGCCTGGAGA
CGCCATCCACGCTGTTTTGACCTCCATAGAAGACACCGGGACCGATCCAGCCTCCGCGGCCGGGAACGGT
GCATTGGAACGCGGATTCCCCGTGCCAAGAGTGACGTAAGTACCGCCTATAGAGTCTATAGGCCCACCCC
CTTGGCTTCGTTAGAACGCGGCTACAATTAATACATAACCTTATGTATCATACACATACGATTTAGGTGA
CACTATAGAATAACATCCACTTTGCCTTTCTCTCCACAGGTGTCCACTCCCAGGTCCAACTGCACCTCGG
TTCTATCGAAAACGCGCCTGCTAGCGCCACCATGAAGACCATCATTGCCCTGAGCTACATCTTCTGCCTG
GTGTTCGCTGCGGCCGCCATGGAAGTTACAGTGCCTGCCACACTGAACGTGCTGAATGGCTCTGATGCCA
GACTGCCCTGCACCTTCAATAGCTGCTACACCGTGAACCACAAGCAGTTCTCCCTGAACTGGACCTACCA
AGAGTGCAACAACTGCAGCGAGGAAATGTTCCTGCAGTTCCGGATGAAGATCATCAACCTGAAGCTGGAA
AGATTCCAGGACAGAGTGGAATTCAGCGGCAACCCCTCTAAGTACGACGTGTCCGTGATGCTGAGAAACG
TGCAGCCTGAGGACGAGGGCATCTACAACTGCTACATCATGAACCCTCCAGACCGGCACAGAGGCCACGG
AAAGATCCATCTGCAGGTCCTGATGGAAGAACCTCCTGAGAGGGACAGCACCGTGGCTGGCGCGCCGGAA
GATCAAGTTGATCCAAGATTGATTGATGGCAAGGGCGGATCTCTGGAGGTGCTGTTCCAGGGACCAGGCG
GAAGCGGCAATCCCGGCGGCGATCTGGCCCCCCAGATGCTGCGCGAGCTGCAGGAGACCAATGCCGCCCT
GCAGGACGTGCGCGAGCTGCTGCGCCACCGCGTGAAGGAGATCACCTTCCTGAAGAACACCGTGATGGAG
TGCGACGCCTGCGGTATGCAGCCCTCTAGAGGCTCCGGCTCCATCATCCCAGTTGAGGAGGAGAACCCGG
ACTTCTGGAACCGCGAGGCAGCCGAGGCCCTGGGTGCCGCCAAGAAGCTGCAGCCTGCACAGACAGCCGC
CAAGAACCTCATCATCTTCCTGGGCGATGGGATGGGGGTGTCTACGGTGACAGCTGCCAGGATCCTAAAA
GGGCAGAAGAAGGACAAACTGGGGCCTGAGATACCCCTGGCCATGGACCGCTTCCCATATGTGGCTCTGT
CCAAGACATACAATGTAGACAAACATGTGCCAGACAGTGGAGCCACAGCCACGGCCTACCTGTGCGGGGT
CAAGGGCAACTTCCAGACCATTGGCTTGAGTGCAGCCGCCCGCTTTAACCAGTGCAACACGACACGCGGC
AACGAGGTCATCTCCGTGATGAATCGGGCCAAGAAAGCAGGGAAGTCAGTGGGAGTGGTAACCACCACAC
GAGTGCAGCACGCCTCGCCAGCCGGCACCTACGCCCACACGGTGAACCGCAACTGGTACTCGGACGCCGA
CGTGCCTGCCTCGGCCCGCCAGGAGGGGTGCCAGGACATCGCTACGCAGCTCATCTCCAACATGGACATT
GACGTGATCCTAGGTGGAGGCCGAAAGTACATGTTTCGCATGGGAACCCCAGACCCTGAGTACCCAGATG
ACTACAGCCAAGGTGGGACCAGGCTGGACGGGAAGAATCTGGTGCAGGAATGGCTGGCGAAGCGCCAGGG
TGCCCGGTATGTGTGGAACCGCACTGAGCTCATGCAGGCTTCCCTGGACCCGTCTGTGACCCATCTCATG
GGTCTCTTTGAGCCTGGAGACATGAAATACGAGATCCACCGAGACTCCACACTGGACCCCTCCCTGATGG
AGATGACAGAGGCTGCCCTGCGCCTGCTGAGCAGGAACCCCCGCGGCTTCTTCCTCTTCGTGGAGGGTGG
TCGCATCGACCATGGTCATCATGAAAGCAGGGCTTACCGGGCACTGACTGAGACGATCATGTTCGACGAC
GCCATTGAGAGGGCGGGCCAGCTCACCAGCGAGGAGGACACGCTGAGCCTCGTCACTGCCGACCACTCCC
ACGTCTTCTCCTTCGGAGGCTACCCCCTGCGAGGGAGCTCCATCTTCGGGCTGGCCCCTGGCAAGGCCCG
GGACAGGAAGGCCTACACGGTCCTCCTATACGGAAACGGTCCAGGCTATGTGCTCAAGGACGGCGCCCGG
CCGGATGTTACCGAGAGCGAGAGCGGGAGCCCCGAGTATCGGCAGCAGTCAGCAGTGCCCCTGGACGAAG
AGACCCACGCAGGCGAGGACGTGGCGGTGTTCGCGCGCGGCCCGCAGGCGCACCTGGTTCACGGCGTGCA
GGAGCAGACCTTCATAGCGCACGTCATGGCCTTCGCCGCCTGCCTGGAGCCCTACACCGCCTGCGACCTG
GCGCCCCCCGCCGGCACCACCGACGCCGCGCACCCGGGTGGCGGAGGACTGAACGACATCTTCGAGGCTC
AGAAAATCGAATGGCACGAACATCACCATCACCATCACCATCACCATTAAGGCCGGCCTGTAGTCACTGG
CACAACGCGTTACCCGGTAAGCCAATCGGGTATACACGGTCGTCATACTGCAGACAGGGTTCTTCTACTT
TGCAAGATAGTCTTGAGTAGTAAAATAAATAGATAGAGAAAATCAGCCTCGACTGTGCCTTCTAGTTGCC
AGCCATCTGTTGTTTGCCCCTCCCCCGTGCCTTCCTTGACCCTGGAAGGTGCCACTCCCACTGTCCTTTC
CTAATAAAATGAGGAAATTGCATCACAACACTCAACCCTATCTCGGTCTATTCTTTTGATTTATAAGGGA
TTTTGCCGATTTCGGCCTATTGGTTAAAAAATGAGCTGATTTAACAAAAATTTAACGCGAATTAATTCTG
TGGAATGTGTGTCAGTTAGGGTGTGGAAAGTCCCCAGGCTCCCCAGCAGGCAGAAGTATGCAAAGCATGC
ATCTCAATTAGTCAGCAACCAGGTGTGGAAAGTCCCCAGGCTCCCCAGCAGGCAGAAGTATGCAAAGCAT
GCATCTCAATTAGTCAGCAACCATAGTCCCGCCCCTAACTCCGCCCATCCCGCCCCTAACTCCGCCCAGT
TCCGCCCATTCTCCGCCCCATGGCTGACTAATTTTTTTTATTTATGCAGAGGCCGAGGCCGCCTCTGCCT
CTGAGCTATTCCAGAAGTAGTGAGGAGGCTTTTTTGGAGGCCTAGGCTTTTGCAAAAAGCTCCCGGGAGC
TTGTATATCCATTTTCGGATCTGATCAGCACGTGTTGACAATTAATCATCGGCATAGTATATCGGCATAG
TATAATACGACAAGGTGAGGAACTAAACCATGACCGAGTACAAGCCCACGGTGCGCCTCGCCACCCGCGA
CGACGTCCCCAGGGCCGTACGCACCCTCGCCGCCGCGTTCGCCGACTACCCCGCCACGCGCCACACCGTC
GATCCGGACCGCCACATCGAGCGGGTCACCGAGCTGCAAGAACTCTTCCTCACGCGCGTCGGGCTCGACA
TCGGCAAGGTGTGGGTCGCGGACGACGGCGCCGCGGTGGCGGTCTGGACCACGCCGGAGAGCGTCGAAGC
GGGGGCGGTGTTCGCCGAGATCGGCCCGCGCATGGCCGAGTTGAGCGGTTCCCGGCTGGCCGCGCAGCAA
CAGATGGAAGGCCTCCTGGCGCCGCACCGGCCCAAGGAGCCCGCGTGGTTCCTGGCCACCGTCGGCGTCT
CGCCCGACCACCAGGGCAAGGGTCTGGGCAGCGCCGTCGTGCTCCCCGGAGTGGAGGCGGCCGAGCGCGC
CGGGGTGCCCGCCTTCCTGGAGACATCCGCGCCCCGCAACCTCCCCTTCTACGAGCGGCTCGGCTTCACC
GTCACCGCCGACGTCGAGGTGCCCGAAGGACCGCGCACCTGGTGCATGACCCGCAAGCCCGGTGCCTGAC
ACGTGCTACGAGATTTCGATTCCACCGCCGCCTTCTATGAAAGGTTGGGCTTCGGAATCGTTTTCCGGGA
CGCCGGCTGGATGATCCTCCAGCGCGGGGATCTCATGCTGGAGTTCTTCGCCCACCCCAACTTGTTTATT
GCAGCTTATAATGGTTACAAATAAAGCAATAGCATCACAAATTTCACAAATAAAGCATTTTTTTCACTGC
ATTCTAGTTGTGGTTTGTCCAAACTCATCAATGTATCTTATCATGTCTGTATACCGTCGACCTCTAGCTA
GAGCTTGGCGTAATCATGGTCATTACCAATGCTTAATCAGTGAGGCACCTATCTCAGCGATCTGTCTATT
TCGTTCATCCATAGTTGCCTGACTCCCCGTCGTGTAGATAACTACGATACGGGAGGGCTTACCATCTGGC
CCCAGCGCTGCGATGATACCGCGAGAACCACGCTCACCGGCTCCGGATTTATCAGCAATAAACCAGCCAG
CCGGAAGGGCCGAGCGCAGAAGTGGTCCTGCAACTTTATCCGCCTCCATCCAGTCTATTAATTGTTGCCG
GGAAGCTAGAGTAAGTAGTTCGCCAGTTAATAGTTTGCGCAACGTTGTTGCCATCGCTACAGGCATCGTG
GTGTCACGCTCGTCGTTTGGTATGGCTTCATTCAGCTCCGGTTCCCAACGATCAAGGCGAGTTACATGAT
CCCCCATGTTGTGCAAAAAAGCGGTTAGCTCCTTCGGTCCTCCGATCGTTGTCAGAAGTAAGTTGGCCGC
AGTGTTATCACTCATGGTTATGGCAGCACTGCATAATTCTCTTACTGTCATGCCATCCGTAAGATGCTTT
TCTGTGACTGGTGAGTACTCAACCAAGTCATTCTGAGAATAGTGTATGCGGCGACCGAGTTGCTCTTGCC
CGGCGTCAATACGGGATAATACCGCGCCACATAGCAGAACTTTAAAAGTGCTCATCATTGGAAAACGTTC
TTCGGGGCGAAAACTCTCAAGGATCTTACCGCTGTTGAGATCCAGTTCGATGTAACCCACTCGTGCACCC
AACTGATCTTCAGCATCTTTTACTTTCACCAGCGTTTCTGGGTGAGCAAAAACAGGAAGGCAAAATGCCG
CAAAAAAGGGAATAAGGGCGACACGGAAATGTTGAATACTCATATTCTTCCTT
