>Addgene plasmid #157083 | pD649-HAsp-SCN2B-COMP5AP-AviTag-9xHis | depositor partial sequence | sequence record 303276 | insert (extracellular domain)
ATGGAAGTTACAGTGCCTGCCACACTGAACGTGCTGAATGGCTCTGATGCCAGACTGCCCTGCACCTTCA
ATAGCTGCTACACCGTGAACCACAAGCAGTTCTCCCTGAACTGGACCTACCAAGAGTGCAACAACTGCAG
CGAGGAAATGTTCCTGCAGTTCCGGATGAAGATCATCAACCTGAAGCTGGAAAGATTCCAGGACAGAGTG
GAATTCAGCGGCAACCCCTCTAAGTACGACGTGTCCGTGATGCTGAGAAACGTGCAGCCTGAGGACGAGG
GCATCTACAACTGCTACATCATGAACCCTCCAGACCGGCACAGAGGCCACGGAAAGATCCATCTGCAGGT
CCTGATGGAAGAACCTCCTGAGAGGGACAGCACCGTGGCT
